>Addgene plasmid #141071 | pQE30-HyPer7 | addgene full sequence | sequence record 323579 | Addgene NGS Result
CTCGAGAAATCATAAAAAATTTATTTGCTTTGTGAGCGGATAACAATTTCACACAGAATTCATTAAAGAG
GAGAAATTAACTATGAGAGGATCGCATCACCATCACCATCACGGATCCCGGGAATTCGCCACCATGCACC
TGGCTAATGAGGAGCAAAACGAATTGGAAGGTGCTTTTAAGCTGGGCTTGATCTTTACCGTCGCCCCGTA
CTTGCTGCCTAAGTTGATCGTCAGCCTGCGCCGCACCGCCCCGAAGATGCCTTTGATGTTGGAGGAGAAT
TACACCCACACCCTTACCGAGTCACTGAAACGCGGCGACGTTGACGCCATCATTGTGGCAGAGCCGTTTC
AAGAGCCGGGTATTGTGACTGAACCTTTGTATGACGAGCCGTTTTTCGTTATCGTTCCGAAGGGCCATAG
CTTCGAGGAGTTGGATGCCGTTAGCCCTCGCATGTTGGGCGAAGAACAAGTTCTGCTTCTGACCGAGGGC
AACTGTATGCGTGACCAGGTGCTTAGCTCCGCCGGCTTCAACAGCAACAACGTCTATATCATGGCCGACA
AGCAGAAGAACGGCATCAAGGCCAACTTCAAGATCCGCCACAACGTCGAGGACGGCAGCGTGCAGCTCGC
CGACCACTACCAGCAGAACACCCCCATCGGCGACGGCCCCGTGCTGCTGCCCGACAACCACTACCTGAGC
TTCCAGTCCGTCCTGAGCAAAGACCCCAACGAGAAGCGCGATCACATGGTCCTGCTGGAGTTCGTGACCG
CCGCCGGGATCACTCTCGGCATGGACGAGCTGTACAACGTGGATGGCGGTAGCGGTGGCACCGGCAGCAA
GGGCGAGGAGCTGTTCACCGGGGTGGTGCCCATCCTGGTCGAGCTGGACGGCGACGTAAACGGCCACAAG
TTCAGCGTGTCCGGCGAGGGCGAGGGCGATGCCACCTACGGCAAGCTGACCCTGAAGCTGATCTGCACCA
CCGGCAAGCTGCCCGTGCCCTGGCCCACCCTCGTGACCACCCTCAGCTACGGCCTGAAGTGCTTCGCCCG
CTACCCCGACCACATGAAGCAGCACGACTTCTTCAAGTCCGCCATGCCCGAAGGCTACGTCCAGGAGCGC
ACCATCTTCTTCAAGGACGACGGCAACTACAAGACCCGCGCCGAGGTGAAGTTCGAGGGCGACACCCTGG
TGAACCGCATCGAGCTGAAGGGCATCGGCTTCAAGGAGGACGGCAACATCCTGGGGCACAAGCTGGAGTA
CAACGGCCCCAGTTGCAGCGAGCTTGCCGCCAAACAGCGCATTCAGGGTCTCACCAACACCCTTCAAGGC
TCAAGCATCAATACCATCCGCCACATGGTTGCCAGTGGCTTGGCAATCAGCGTCTTGCCTGCCACTGCCC
TTACCGAAAACGACCACATGCTGTTTAGCATTATCCCGTTTGAAGGCACCCCGCCTAGCCGCCGCGTTGT
CCTGGCCTATCGCCGCAACTTTGTCCGCCCTAAGGCCCTTTCAGCCATGAAAGCCGCAATTATGCAAAGC
CAACTGCATGGTGTTAGCTTCATCTGCGATTGACTCGAGGCCGACTGTAAGCTTAATTAGCTGAGCTTGG
ACTCCTGTTGATAGATCCAGTAATGACCTCAGAACTCCATCTGGATTTGTTCAGAACGCTCGGTTGCCGC
CGGGCGTTTTTTATTGGTGAGAATCCAAGCTAGCTTGGCGAGATTTTCAGGAGCTAAGGAAGCTAAAATG
GAGAAAAAAATCACTGGATATACCACCGTTGATATATCCCAATGGCATCGTAAAGAACATTTTGAGGCAT
TTCAGTCAGTTGCTCAATGTACCTATAACCAGACCGTTCAGCTGGATATTACGGCCTTTTTAAAGACCGT
AAAGAAAAATAAGCACAAGTTTTATCCGGCCTTTATTCACATTCTTGCCCGCCTGATGAATGCTCATCCG
GAATTTCGTATGGCAATGAAAGACGGTGAGCTGGTGATATGGGATAGTGTTCACCCTTGTTACACCGTTT
TCCATGAGCAAACTGAAACGTTTTCATCGCTCTGGAGTGAATACCACGACGATTTCCGGCAGTTTCTACA
CATATATTCGCAAGATGTGGCGTGTTACGGTGAAAACCTGGCCTATTTCCCTAAAGGGTTTATTGAGAAT
ATGTTTTTCGTCTCAGCCAATCCCTGGGTGAGTTTCACCAGTTTTGATTTAAACGTGGCCAATATGGACA
ACTTCTTCGCCCCCGTTTTCACCATGGGCAAATATTATACGCAAGGCGACAAGGTGCTGATGCCGCTGGC
GATTCAGGTTCATCATGCCGTTTGTGATGGCTTCCATGTCGGCAGAATGCTTAATGAATTACAACAGTAC
TGCGATGAGTGGCAGGGCGGGGCGTAATTTTTTTAAGGCAGTTATTGGTGCCCTTAAACGCCTGGGGTAA
TGACTCTCTAGCTTGAGGCATCAAATAAAACGAAAGGCTCAGTCGAAAGACTGGGCCTTTCGTTTTATCT
GTTGTTTGTCGGTGAACGCTCTCCTGAGTAGGACAAATCCGCCCTCTAGAGCTGCCTCGCGCGTTTCGGT
GATGACGGTGAAAACCTCTGACACATGCAGCTCCCGGAGACGGTCACAGCTTGTCTGTAAGCGGATGCCG
GGAGCAGACAAGCCCGTCAGGGCGCGTCAGCGGGTGTTGGCGGGTGTCGGGGCGCAGCCATGACCCAGTC
ACGTAGCGATAGCGGAGTGTATACTGGCTTAACTATGCGGCATCAGAGCAGATTGTACTGAGAGTGCACC
ATATGCGGTGTGAAATACCGCACAGATGCGTAAGGAGAAAATACCGCATCAGGCGCTCTTCCGCTTCCTC
GCTCACTGACTCGCTGCGCTCGGTCGTTCGGCTGCGGCGAGCGGTATCAGCTCACTCAAAGGCGGTAATA
CGGTTATCCACAGAATCAGGGGATAACGCAGGAAAGAACATGTGAGCAAAAGGCCAGCAAAAGGCCAGGA
ACCGTAAAAAGGCCGCGTTGCTGGCGTTTTTCCATAGGCTCCGCCCCCCTGACGAGCATCACAAAAATCG
ACGCTCAAGTCAGAGGTGGCGAAACCCGACAGGACTATAAAGATACCAGGCGTTTCCCCCTGGAAGCTCC
CTCGTGCGCTCTCCTGTTCCGACCCTGCCGCTTACCGGATACCTGTCCGCCTTTCTCCCTTCGGGAAGCG
TGGCGCTTTCTCATAGCTCACGCTGTAGGTATCTCAGTTCGGTGTAGGTCGTTCGCTCCAAGCTGGGCTG
TGTGCACGAACCCCCCGTTCAGCCCGACCGCTGCGCCTTATCCGGTAACTATCGTCTTGAGTCCAACCCG
GTAAGACACGACTTATCGCCACTGGCAGCAGCCACTGGTAACAGGATTAGCAGAGCGAGGTATGTAGGCG
GTGCTACAGAGTTCTTGAAGTGGTGGCCTAACTACGGCTACACTAGAAGGACAGTATTTGGTATCTGCGC
TCTGCTGAAGCCAGTTACCTTCGGAAAAAGAGTTGGTAGCTCTTGATCCGGCAAACAAACCACCGCTGGT
AGCGGTGGTTTTTTTGTTTGCAAGCAGCAGATTACGCGCAGAAAAAAAGGATCTCAAGAAGATCCTTTGA
TCTTTTCTACGGGGTCTGACGCTCAGTGGAACGAAAACTCACGTTAAGGGATTTTGGTCATGAGATTATC
AAAAAGGATCTTCACCTAGATCCTTTTAAATTAAAAATGAAGTTTTAAATCAATCTAAAGTATATATGAG
TAAACTTGGTCTGACAGTTACCAATGCTTAATCAGTGAGGCACCTATCTCAGCGATCTGTCTATTTCGTT
CATCCATAGTTGCCTGACTCCCCGTCGTGTAGATAACTACGATACGGGAGGGCTTACCATCTGGCCCCAG
TGCTGCAATGATACCGCGAGACCCACGCTCACCGGCTCCAGATTTATCAGCAATAAACCAGCCAGCCGGA
AGGGCCGAGCGCAGAAGTGGTCCTGCAACTTTATCCGCCTCCATCCAGTCTATTAATTGTTGCCGGGAAG
CTAGAGTAAGTAGTTCGCCAGTTAATAGTTTGCGCAACGTTGTTGCCATTGCTACAGGCATCGTGGTGTC
ACGCTCGTCGTTTGGTATGGCTTCATTCAGCTCCGGTTCCCAACGATCAAGGCGAGTTACATGATCCCCC
ATGTTGTGCAAAAAAGCGGTTAGCTCCTTCGGTCCTCCGATCGTTGTCAGAAGTAAGTTGGCCGCAGTGT
TATCACTCATGGTTATGGCAGCACTGCATAATTCTCTTACTGTCATGCCATCCGTAAGATGCTTTTCTGT
GACTGGTGAGTACTCAACCAAGTCATTCTGAGAATAGTGTATGCGGCGACCGAGTTGCTCTTGCCCGGCG
TCAATACGGGATAATACCGCGCCACATAGCAGAACTTTAAAAGTGCTCATCATTGGAAAACGTTCTTCGG
GGCGAAAACTCTCAAGGATCTTACCGCTGTTGAGATCCAGTTCGATGTAACCCACTCGTGCACCCAACTG
ATCTTCAGCATCTTTTACTTTCACCAGCGTTTCTGGGTGAGCAAAAACAGGAAGGCAAAATGCCGCAAAA
AAGGGAATAAGGGCGACACGGAAATGTTGAATACTCATACTCTTCCTTTTTCAATATTATTGAAGCATTT
ATCAGGGTTATTGTCTCATGAGCGGATACATATTTGAATGTATTTAGAAAAATAAACAAATAGGGGTTCC
GCGCACATTTCCCCGAAAAGTGCCACCTGACGTCTAAGAAACCATTATTATCATGACATTAACCTATAAA
AATAGGCGTATCACGAGGCCCTTTCGTCTTCAC
Features (pLannotate 1.2.2; 12 found; start..end, strand, type, name):
     30..46      +  protein_bind   lac operator: The lac repressor binds to the lac operator to inhibit transcription in E. coli. This inhibition can be relieved by adding lactose or isopropyl-β-D-thiogalactopyranoside (IPTG). lac repressor encoded by lacI
     95..112     +  CDS            7xHis (fragment): 6xHis affinity tag
    539..1264    +  CDS            cEGFP: cEGFP is a basic (constitutively fluorescent) green fluorescent protein published in 2008, derived from Aequorea victoria.
   1610..1704    +  terminator     lambda t0 terminator: transcription terminator from phage lambda
   1719..1747    +  promoter       cat promoter (fragment): promoter of the E. coli cat gene encoding chloramphenicol acetyltransferase
   1748..2404    +  CDS            cat: CAT_ECOLX - Experimental evidence at protein level: Swiss-Prot protein existence level 1. This enzyme is an effector of chloramphenicol resistance in bacteria. From Escherichia coli. This protein is used as a marker in many commonly used cloning vectors, such as pACYC184.
   2472..2558    +  terminator     rrnB T1 terminator: Escherichia coli rrnB; transcription terminator T1 from the E. coli rrnB gene
   2570..2611    +  CDS            rop (fragment): Rop protein, which maintains plasmids at low copy number; rop
   2713..2853    +  misc_feature   bom: basis of mobility region from pBR322
   3039..3627    -  rep_origin     ori: high-copy-number ColE1/pMB1/pBR322/pUC origin of replication
   3798..4658    -  CDS            AmpR: β-lactamase; bla; confers resistance to ampicillin, carbenicillin, and related antibiotics
   4659..4763    -  promoter       AmpR promoter: bla
