[The description below was written by a language model from this plasmid's Addgene catalogue record and pLannotate feature annotations shown in this document.]
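Description:
pQE30-HyPer7 is a bacterial expression plasmid built on the pQE-30 backbone and designed to produce the genetically encoded hydrogen peroxide indicator HyPer7 in E. coli. The roughly 1.4 kb HyPer7 coding sequence was inserted between the BamHI and HindIII sites, both of which are retained. This places it in frame behind the backbone-encoded N-terminal 6xHis tag, which allows metal-affinity purification of the recombinant sensor. According to the catalogue entry, expression is driven by the T5 promoter. The feature table does not annotate this promoter itself, but it does show a lac operator immediately upstream of the His tag. This fits the usual pQE arrangement, in which lac repressor holds transcription off until it is relieved by IPTG. Within the insert, the annotation software recognises only a GFP-type segment (labelled cEGFP) derived from Aequorea victoria, which is the fluorescent reporter portion of the sensor. The flanking parts of the insert are not annotated. The lambda t0 terminator follows the expression cassette.

Downstream lie a cat coding sequence preceded by only a fragment of its promoter, then the rrnB T1 terminator. The plasmid replicates from a ColE1/pMB1-type origin, accompanied by a bom region and a small rop fragment. The catalogue lists it as low copy, although the annotation tool's generic label for this origin family reads "high-copy". Selection is by ampicillin through the bla gene and its own promoter. The sequenced record (4,863 nt) is slightly shorter than the stated total size of 4,895 bp. The construct is intended for producing HyPer7 protein in bacteria, in support of optical imaging of hydrogen peroxide.
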