Addgene plasmid #141071: pQE30-HyPer7
Purpose: Bacterial expression of ultrasensitive hydrogen peroxide indicator HyPer7 for optical imaging
Depositing lab: Vsevolod Belousov. Depositing organization: Shemyakin-Ovchinnikov Institute of Bioorganic Chemistry. Publication: Ultrasensitive Genetically Encoded Indicator for Hydrogen Peroxide Identifies Roles for the Oxidant in Cell Migration and Mitochondrial Function. Pak VV, Ezerina D, Lyublinskaya OG, Pedre B, Tyurin-Kuzmin PA, Mishina NM, Thauvin M, Young D, Wahni K, Martinez Gache SA, Demidovich AD, Ermakova YG, Maslova YD, Shokhina AG, Eroglu E, Bilan DS, Bogeski I, Michel T, Vriz S, Messens J, Belousov VV. Cell Metab. 2020 Mar 3;31(3):642-653.e6. doi: 10.1016/j.cmet.2020.02.003. PubMed 32130885.
Backbone
  Vector backbone: pQE-30
  Backbone size w/o insert (bp): 3425
  Total vector size (bp): 4895
  Vector type: Bacterial Expression
Growth in bacteria
  Bacterial resistance: Ampicillin, 100 μg/mL
  Growth temperature: 37°C
  Growth strain: DH5alpha
  Copy number: Low Copy
Gene/Insert
  Gene/Insert name: HyPer7
  Insert size (bp): 1440
  Promoter: T5
  Tag / fusion protein: Hisx6 (N terminal on backbone)
  Cloning method: Restriction Enzyme; 5′ cloning site BamHI (not destroyed); 3′ cloning site HindIII (not destroyed)
  Sequencing primers: 5′ GTG AGC GGA TAA CAA TTT CAC AC; 3′ CCG AGC GTT CTG AAC AAA TC
Terms and licenses: Academic/Nonprofit Terms; Industry Terms: Not Available to Industry
How to cite: pQE30-HyPer7 was a gift from Vsevolod Belousov (Addgene plasmid # 141071 ; http://n2t.net/addgene:141071 ; RRID:Addgene_141071)
